Addgene plasmid #142870: TFORF1850
Purpose: Lentiviral vector for overexpressing transcription factor ORFs with unique 24-bp barcodes. Barcodes facilitate identification of transcription factors in pooled screens.
Depositing lab: Feng Zhang. Depositing organization: Broad Institute. Publication: A transcription factor atlas of directed differentiation. Joung J, Ma S, Tay T, Geiger-Schuller KR, Kirchgatterer PC, Verdine VK, Guo B, Arias-Garcia MA, Allen WE, Singh A, Kuksenko O, Abudayyeh OO, Gootenberg JS, Fu Z, Macrae RK, Buenrostro JD, Regev A, Zhang F. Cell. 2023 Jan 5;186(1):209-229.e26. doi: 10.1016/j.cell.2022.11.026. PubMed 36608654.
Backbone
  Vector backbone: pLX_TRC317
  Backbone manufacturer: Broad Institute Genetic Perturbation Platform
  Backbone size w/o insert (bp): 8264
  Vector type: Mammalian Expression, Lentiviral
  Selectable markers: Puromycin
Growth in bacteria
  Bacterial resistance: Ampicillin, 100 μg/mL
  Growth temperature: 37°C
  Growth strain: NEB Stable
  Copy number: High Copy
Gene/Insert
  Gene/Insert name: YWHAE
  Species: H. sapiens (human)
  Insert size (bp): 869
  Entrez Gene: YWHAE (a.k.a. 14-3-3E, HEL2, KCIP-1, MDCR, MDS)
  Promoter: EF1a
  Cloning method: Unknown
  Sequencing primers: 5′ GGGTGGAGACTGAAGTTAGGCCAG; 3′ CACATAGCGTAAAAGGAGCAACATAG
Terms and licenses: Academic/Nonprofit Terms; Industry Terms: Not Available to Industry
Depositor comments: NM_006761,ENST00000264335 . The transcription factor ORF portion of this plasmid was synthesized by Genewiz. Please test multiple small colonies in case of plasmid recombination. To make this collection available in a timely manner, a portion of this collection was not fully sequenced by Addgene. If an Addgene verified full plasmid sequence is not available, please contact us prior to placing an order to request the full sequence.
How to cite: TFORF1850 was a gift from Feng Zhang (Addgene plasmid # 142870 ; http://n2t.net/addgene:142870 ; RRID:Addgene_142870)
