[The description below was written by a language model from this plasmid's Addgene catalogue record and pLannotate feature annotations shown in this document.]
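Description:
TFORF1850 is a third-generation-style, self-inactivating lentiviral expression plasmid built on the pLX_TRC317 backbone and belonging to a barcoded library of transcription factor ORFs. It is propagated in E. coli through a high-copy ColE1/pUC origin with ampicillin resistance (AmpR), and it also carries an f1 origin and leftover lac/T7/T3 cloning-vector elements. The viral portion comprises an RSV promoter fused to a truncated HIV-1 5' LTR, which drives Tat-independent genomic RNA production in packaging cells. This is followed by the Ψ packaging signal with a gag fragment, the RRE for Rev-dependent export, a cPPT/CTS, a WPRE to boost transcript expression, and a ΔU3 3' LTR that inactivates the LTR promoter after integration. An SV40 poly(A) signal lies downstream of the 3' LTR.

Two expression units sit between the LTRs. An SV40 early promoter/origin region precedes the puromycin N-acetyltransferase gene, allowing selection of transduced mammalian cells. The strong constitutive EF-1α promoter drives the insert, human YWHAE (14-3-3 epsilon), a phosphoserine/phosphothreonine-binding adapter protein. The automated annotation matched this ORF to the chicken orthologue, but the catalogue entry records it as the human sequence, which was synthesized. No epitope tag or fluorescent reporter is annotated.

According to the record, each library member carries a unique 24-bp barcode. The barcode is not annotated in the feature table, so its position is not stated. It allows the overexpressed ORF to be identified by sequencing in pooled overexpression screens, such as those for factors that direct cell differentiation. The depositor notes that the plasmid can recombine during propagation.
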