Features (pLannotate 1.2.2; 31 found; start..end, strand, type, name):
      5..231     +  promoter       RSV promoter: Rous sarcoma virus enhancer/promoter
    232..412     +  LTR            5' LTR (truncated): truncated 5' long terminal repeat (LTR) from HIV-1
    459..584     +  misc_feature   HIV-1 Ψ: packaging signal of human immunodeficiency virus type 1
    568..931     +  CDS            HIV-1 gag (fragment): gag protein from human immunodeficiency virus 1; gag
   1077..1310    +  misc_feature   RRE: The Rev response element (RRE) of HIV-1 allows for Rev-dependent mRNA export from the nucleus to the cytoplasm.
   1687..1713    +  CDS            Rev (fragment): human immunodeficiency virus 1 (HIV-1) Rev protein; rev; enhances nuclear export of unspliced and incompletely spliced viral mRNAs
   1720..1743    +  promoter       SV40 promoter (fragment): SV40 early promoter
   1744..1815    +  promoter       SV40 promoter (fragment): SV40 enhancer and early promoter
   1839..1974    +  rep_origin     SV40 ori: SV40 origin of replication
   2020..2616    +  CDS            PuroR (fragment): puromycin N-acetyltransferase; pac from Streptomyces; confers resistance to puromycin
   2665..2782    +  misc_feature   cPPT/CTS: central polypurine tract and central termination sequence of HIV-1
   2847..2913    +  CDS            small t antigen (fragment): SV40 (simian virus 40) small t antigen
   2920..4098    +  promoter       EF-1α promoter: strong constitutive promoter for human elongation factor EF-1α
   4115..4879    +  CDS            YWHAE: 1433E_CHICK - Experimental evidence at protein level: Swiss-Prot protein existence level 1. Adapter protein implicated in the regulation of a large spectrum of both general and specialized signaling pathways. Binds to a large number of partners, usually by recognition of a phosphoserine or phosphothreonine motif. Binding generally results in the modulation of the activity of the binding partner. From Gallus gallus (Chicken).
   4895..4948    +  promoter       U6 promoter (fragment): RNA polymerase III promoter for human U6 snRNA
   4990..5578    +  misc_feature   WPRE: woodchuck hepatitis virus posttranscriptional regulatory element
   5629..5648    +  misc_feature   cPPT/CTS (fragment): central polypurine tract and central termination sequence of HIV-1
   5650..5883    +  LTR            3' LTR (ΔU3): self-inactivating 3' long terminal repeat (LTR) from HIV-1
   5961..6082    +  polyA_signal   SV40 poly(A) signal: SV40 polyadenylation signal
   6122..6257    +  rep_origin     SV40 ori: SV40 origin of replication
   6278..6296    -  promoter       T7 promoter: promoter for bacteriophage T7 RNA polymerase
   6304..6459    +  CDS            lacZα (fragment): LacZα fragment of β-galactosidase; lacZ fragment
   6464..6892    +  rep_origin     f1 ori (sequence partly withheld): f1 bacteriophage origin of replication; arrow indicates direction of (+) strand synthesis
   6945..7049    +  promoter       AmpR promoter: bla
   7050..7910    +  CDS            AmpR: β-lactamase; bla; confers resistance to ampicillin, carbenicillin, and related antibiotics
   8081..8669    +  rep_origin     ori: high-copy-number ColE1/pMB1/pBR322/pUC origin of replication
   8852..8944    +  CDS            lacI (fragment): lac repressor; lacI; The lac repressor binds to the lac operator to inhibit transcription in E. coli. This inhibition can be relieved by adding lactose or isopropyl-β-D-thiogalactopyranoside (IPTG).
   8957..8978    +  protein_bind   CAP binding site: CAP binding activates transcription in the presence of cAMP. E. coli catabolite activator protein
   8993..9023    +  promoter       lac promoter: promoter for the E. coli lac operon
   9031..9047    +  protein_bind   lac operator: The lac repressor binds to the lac operator to inhibit transcription in E. coli. This inhibition can be relieved by adding lactose or isopropyl-β-D-thiogalactopyranoside (IPTG). lac repressor encoded by lacI
   9092..9110    +  promoter       T3 promoter: promoter for bacteriophage T3 RNA polymerase
>Addgene plasmid #142870 | TFORF1850 | addgene full sequence | sequence record 396058 | Addgene NGS Result
TTAATGTAGTCTTATGCAATACTCTTGTAGTCTTGCAACATGGTAACGATGAGTTAGCAACATGCCTTAC
AAGGAGAGAAAAAGCACCGTGCATGCCGATTGGTGGAAGTAAGGTGGTACGATCGTGCCTTATTAGGAAG
GCAACAGACGGGTCTGACATGGATTGGACGAACCACTGAATTGCCGCATTGCAGAGATATTGTATTTAAG
TGCCTAGCTCGATACATAAACGGGTCTCTCTGGTTAGACCAGATCTGAGCCTGGGAGCTCTCTGGCTAAC
TAGGGAACCCACTGCTTAAGCCTCAATAAAGCTTGCCTTGAGTGCTTCAAGTAGTGTGTGCCCGTCTGTT
GTGTGACTCTGGTAACTAGAGATCCCTCAGACCCTTTTAGTCAGTGTGGAAAATCTCTAGCAGTGGCGCC
CGAACAGGGACTTGAAAGCGAAAGGGAAACCAGAGGAGCTCTCTCGACGCAGGACTCGGCTTGCTGAAGC
GCGCACGGCAAGAGGCGAGGGGCGGCGACTGGTGAGTACGCCAAAAATTTTGACTAGCGGAGGCTAGAAG
GAGAGAGATGGGTGCGAGAGCGTCAGTATTAAGCGGGGGAGAATTAGATCGCGATGGGAAAAAATTCGGT
TAAGGCCAGGGGGAAAGAAAAAATATAAATTAAAACATATAGTATGGGCAAGCAGGGAGCTAGAACGATT
CGCAGTTAATCCTGGCCTGTTAGAAACATCAGAAGGCTGTAGACAAATACTGGGACAGCTACAACCATCC
CTTCAGACAGGATCAGAAGAACTTAGATCATTATATAATACAGTAGCAACCCTCTATTGTGTGCATCAAA
GGATAGAGATAAAAGACACCAAGGAAGCTTTAGACAAGATAGAGGAAGAGCAAAACAAAAGTAAGACCAC
CGCACAGCAAGCGGCCGCTGATCTTCAGACCTGGAGGAGGAGATATGAGGGACAATTGGAGAAGTGAATT
ATATAAATATAAAGTAGTAAAAATTGAACCATTAGGAGTAGCACCCACCAAGGCAAAGAGAAGAGTGGTG
CAGAGAGAAAAAAGAGCAGTGGGAATAGGAGCTTTGTTCCTTGGGTTCTTGGGAGCAGCAGGAAGCACTA
TGGGCGCAGCGTCAATGACGCTGACGGTACAGGCCAGACAATTATTGTCTGGTATAGTGCAGCAGCAGAA
CAATTTGCTGAGGGCTATTGAGGCGCAACAGCATCTGTTGCAACTCACAGTCTGGGGCATCAAGCAGCTC
CAGGCAAGAATCCTGGCTGTGGAAAGATACCTAAAGGATCAACAGCTCCTGGGGATTTGGGGTTGCTCTG
GAAAACTCATTTGCACCACTGCTGTGCCTTGGAATGCTAGTTGGAGTAATAAATCTCTGGAACAGATTTG
GAATCACACGACCTGGATGGAGTGGGACAGAGAAATTAACAATTACACAAGCTTAATACACTCCTTAATT
GAAGAATCGCAAAACCAGCAAGAAAAGAATGAACAAGAATTATTGGAATTAGATAAATGGGCAAGTTTGT
GGAATTGGTTTAACATAACAAATTGGCTGTGGTATATAAAATTATTCATAATGATAGTAGGAGGCTTGGT
AGGTTTAAGAATAGTTTTTGCTGTACTTTCTATAGTGAATAGAGTTAGGCAGGGATATTCACCATTATCG
TTTCAGACCCACCTCCCAACCCCGAGGGGACCCATGCATTGCATCTCAATTAGTCAGCAACCAGGTGTGG
AAAGTCCCCAGGCTCCCCAGCAGGCAGAAGTATGCAAAGCATGCGTCTCAATTAGTCAGCAACCATAGTC
CCGCCCCTAACTCCGCCCATCCCGCCCCTAACTCCGCCCAGTTCCGCCCATTCTCCGCCCCATGGCTGAC
TAATTTTTTTTATTTATGCAGAGGCCGAGGCCGCCTCGGCCTCTGAGCTATTCCAGAAGTAGTGAGGAGG
CTTTTTTGGAGGCCTAGGCTTTTGCAAAAAGCTTTCTAGAGGTACCACCGGAGCTTACCATGACCGAGTA
CAAGCCCACGGTGCGCCTCGCCACCCGCGACGACGTCCCCAGGGCCGTACGCACCCTCGCCGCCGCGTTC
GCCGACTACCCCGCCACGCGCCACACCGTCGATCCGGACCGCCACATCGAGCGGGTCACCGAGCTGCAAG
AACTCTTCCTCACGCGCGTCGGGCTCGACATCGGCAAGGTGTGGGTCGCGGACGACGGCGCCGCCGTGGC
GGTCTGGACCACGCCGGAGAGCGTCGAAGCGGGGGCGGTGTTCGCCGAGATCGGCCCGCGCATGGCCGAG
TTGAGCGGTTCCCGGCTGGCCGCGCAGCAACAGATGGAAGGCCTCCTGGCGCCGCACCGGCCCAAGGAGC
CCGCGTGGTTCCTGGCCACCGTCGGCGTCTCGCCCGACCACCAGGGCAAGGGTCTGGGCAGCGCCGTCGT
GCTCCCCGGAGTGGAGGCGGCCGAGCGCGCCGGGGTGCCCGCCTTCCTGGAGACCTCCGCGCCCCGCAAC
CTCCCCTTCTACGAGCGGCTCGGCTTCACCGTCACCGCCGACGTCGAGGTGCCCGAAGGACCGCGCACCT
GGTGCATGACCCGCAAGCCCGGTGCCAGTTAACGAATTCTAGATCTTGAGACAAATGGCAGTATTCATCC
ACAATTTTAAAAGAAAAGGGGGGATTGGGGGGTACAGTGCAGGGGAAAGAATAGTAGACATAATAGCAAC
AGACATACAAACTAAAGAATTACAAAAACAAATTACAAAAATTCAAAATTTTCGGGTTTATTACAGGGAC
AGCAGAGATCCACTTTGGCGCCGGCTCGAGGCCTGCAGGTGCAAAGATGGATAAAGTTTTAAACAGAGAG
GAATCTTTGCAGCTAATGGACCTTCTAGGTCTTGAAAGGAGTGGGAATTGGCTCCGGTGCCCGTCAGTGG
GCAGAGCGCACATCGCCCACAGTCCCCGAGAAGTTGGGGGGAGGGGTCGGCAATTGAACCGGTGCCTAGA
GAAGGTGGCGCGGGGTAAACTGGGAAAGTGATGTCGTGTACTGGCTCCGCCTTTTTCCCGAGGGTGGGGG
AGAACCGTATATAAGTGCAGTAGTCGCCGTGAACGTTCTTTTTCGCAACGGGTTTGCCGCCAGAACACAG
GTAAGTGCCGTGTGTGGTTCCCGCGGGCCTGGCCTCTTTACGGGTTATGGCCCTTGCGTGCCTTGAATTA
CTTCCACCTGGCTGCAGTACGTGATTCTTGATCCCGAGCTTCGGGTTGGAAGTGGGTGGGAGAGTTCGAG
GCCTTGCGCTTAAGGAGCCCCTTCGCCTCGTGCTTGAGTTGAGGCCTGGCCTGGGCGCTGGGGCCGCCGC
GTGCGAATCTGGTGGCACCTTCGCGCCTGTCTCGCTGCTTTCGATAAGTCTCTAGCCATTTAAAATTTTT
GATGACCTGCTGCGACGCTTTTTTTCTGGCAAGATAGTCTTGTAAATGCGGGCCAAGATCTGCACACTGG
TATTTCGGTTTTTGGGGCCGCGGGCGGCGACGGGGCCCGTGCGTCCCAGCGCACATGTTCGGCGAGGCGG
GGCCTGCGAGCGCGGCCACCGAGAATCGGACGGGGGTAGTCTCAAGCTGGCCGGCCTGCTCTGGTGCCTG
GCCTCGCGCCGCCGTGTATCGCCCCGCCCTGGGCGGCAAGGCTGGCCCGGTCGGCACCAGTTGCGTGAGC
GGAAAGATGGCCGCTTCCCGGCCCTGCTGCAGGGAGCTCAAAATGGAGGACGCGGCGCTCGGGAGAGCGG
GCGGGTGAGTCACCCACACAAAGGAAAAGGGCCTTTCCGTCCTCAGCCGTCGCTTCATGTGACTCCACGG
AGTACCGGGCGCCGTCCAGGCACCTCGATTAGTTCTCGAGCTTTTGGAGTACGTCGTCTTTAGGTTGGGG
GGAGGGGTTTTATGCGATGGAGTTTCCCCACACTGAGTGGGTGGAGACTGAAGTTAGGCCAGCTTGGCAC
TTGATGTAATTCTCCTTGGAATTTGCCCTTTTTGAGTTTGGATCTTGGTTCATTCTCAAGCCTCAGACAG
TGGTTCAAAGTTTTTTTCTTCCATTTCAGGTGTCGTGAGGCTAGCACCGCCACCATGGATGATCGAGAGG
ATCTGGTGTACCAGGCGAAGCTGGCCGAGCAGGCTGAGCGATACGACGAAATGGTGGAGTCAATGAAGAA
AGTAGCAGGGATGGATGTGGAGCTGACAGTTGAAGAAAGAAACCTCCTATCTGTTGCATATAAGAATGTG
ATTGGAGCTAGAAGAGCCTCCTGGAGAATAATCAGCAGCATTGAACAGAAAGAAGAAAACAAGGGAGGAG
AAGACAAGCTAAAAATGATTCGGGAATATCGGCAAATGGTTGAGACTGAGCTAAAGTTAATCTGTTGTGA
CATTCTGGATGTACTGGACAAACACCTCATTCCAGCAGCTAACACTGGCGAGTCCAAGGTTTTCTATTAT
AAAATGAAAGGGGACTACCACAGGTATCTGGCAGAATTTGCCACAGGAAACGACAGGAAGGAGGCTGCGG
AGAACAGCCTAGTGGCTTATAAAGCTGCTAGTGATATTGCAATGACAGAACTTCCACCAACGCATCCTAT
TCGCTTAGGTCTTGCTCTCAATTTTTCCGTATTCTACTACGAAATTCTTAATTCCCCTGACCGTGCCTGC
AGGTTGGCAAAAGCAGCTTTTGATGATGCAATTGCAGAACTGGATACGCTGAGTGAAGAAAGCTATAAGG
ACTCTACACTTATCATGCAGTTGTTACGTGATAATCTGACACTATGGACTTCAGACATGCAGGGTGACGG
TGAAGAGCAGAATAAAGAAGCGCTGCAGGACGTGGAAGACGAAAATCAGTAGTAATGAACTAGTCCGTAA
CTTGAAAGTATTTCGATTTCTTGGCTTTATATATCTTGTGGAAAGGACGATGTCGGCTCCATGACGTCTT
AAACACGCGTTAAGTCGACAATCAACCTCTGGATTACAAAATTTGTGAAAGATTGACTGGTATTCTTAAC
TATGTTGCTCCTTTTACGCTATGTGGATACGCTGCTTTAATGCCTTTGTATCATGCTATTGCTTCCCGTA
TGGCTTTCATTTTCTCCTCCTTGTATAAATCCTGGTTGCTGTCTCTTTATGAGGAGTTGTGGCCCGTTGT
CAGGCAACGTGGCGTGGTGTGCACTGTGTTTGCTGACGCAACCCCCACTGGTTGGGGCATTGCCACCACC
TGTCAGCTCCTTTCCGGGACTTTCGCTTTCCCCCTCCCTATTGCCACGGCGGAACTCATCGCCGCCTGCC
TTGCCCGCTGCTGGACAGGGGCTCGGCTGTTGGGCACTGACAATTCCGTGGTGTTGTCGGGGAAATCATC
GTCCTTTCCTTGGCTGCTCGCCTGTGTTGCCACCTGGATTCTGCGCGGGACGTCCTTCTGCTACGTCCCT
TCGGCCCTCAATCCAGCGGACCTTCCTTCCCGCGGCCTGCTGCCGGCTCTGCGGCCTCTTCCGCGTCTTC
GCCTTCGCCCTCAGACGAGTCGGATCTCCCTTTGGGCCGCCTCCCCGCGTCGACTTTAAGACCAATGACT
TACAAGGCAGCTGTAGATCTTAGCCACTTTTTAAAAGAAAAGGGGGGACTGGAAGGGCTAATTCACTCCC
AACGAAGACAAGATCTGCTTTTTGCTTGTACTGGGTCTCTCTGGTTAGACCAGATCTGAGCCTGGGAGCT
CTCTGGCTAACTAGGGAACCCACTGCTTAAGCCTCAATAAAGCTTGCCTTGAGTGCTTCAAGTAGTGTGT
GCCCGTCTGTTGTGTGACTCTGGTAACTAGAGATCCCTCAGACCCTTTTAGTCAGTGTGGAAAATCTCTA
GCAGTACGTATAGTAGTTCATGTCATCTTATTATTCAGTATTTATAACTTGCAAAGAAATGAATATCAGA
GAGTGAGAGGAACTTGTTTATTGCAGCTTATAATGGTTACAAATAAAGCAATAGCATCACAAATTTCACA
AATAAAGCATTTTTTTCACTGCATTCTAGTTGTGGTTTGTCCAAACTCATCAATGTATCTTATCATGTCT
GGCTCTAGCTATCCCGCCCCTAACTCCGCCCATCCCGCCCCTAACTCCGCCCAGTTCCGCCCATTCTCCG
CCCCATGGCTGACTAATTTTTTTTATTTATGCAGAGGCCGAGGCCGCCTCGGCCTCTGAGCTATTCCAGA
AGTAGTGAGGAGGCTTTTTTGGAGGCCTAGGGACGTACCCAATTCGCCCTATAGTGAGTCGTATTACGCG
CGCTCACTGGCCGTCGTTTTACAACGTCGTGACTGGGAAAACCCTGGCGTTACCCAACTTAATCGCCTTG
CAGCACATCCCCCTTTCGCCAGCTGGCGTAATAGCGAAGAGGCCCGCACCGATCGCCCTTCCCAACAGTT
GCGCAGCCTGAATGGCGAATGGG
[124 nt withheld, positions 6464-6587]
C
[91 nt withheld, positions 6589-6679]
A
[49 nt withheld, positions 6681-6729]
CCTTTGACGTTGGAGTCCACGTTCTTT
[37 nt withheld, positions 6757-6793]
ACCCTATCTCGGTCTATTCTTTTGATTTATAAGGGATTTTGCCGATTTCGGCCTATTGGTTAAAAAATGA
GCTGATTTAACAAAAATTTAACGCGAATTTTAACAAAATATTAACGCTTACAATTTAGGTGGCACTTTTC
GGGGAAATGTGCGCGGAACCCCTATTTGTTTATTTTTCTAAATACATTCAAATATGTATCCGCTCATGAG
ACAATAACCCTGATAAATGCTTCAATAATATTGAAAAAGGAAGAGTATGAGTATTCAACATTTCCGTGTC
GCCCTTATTCCCTTTTTTGCGGCATTTTGCCTTCCTGTTTTTGCTCACCCAGAAACGCTGGTGAAAGTAA
AAGATGCTGAAGATCAGTTGGGTGCACGAGTGGGTTACATCGAACTGGATCTCAACAGCGGTAAGATCCT
TGAGAGTTTTCGCCCCGAAGAACGTTTTCCAATGATGAGCACTTTTAAAGTTCTGCTATGTGGCGCGGTA
TTATCCCGTATTGACGCCGGGCAAGAGCAACTCGGTCGCCGCATACACTATTCTCAGAATGACTTGGTTG
AGTACTCACCAGTCACAGAAAAGCATCTTACGGATGGCATGACAGTAAGAGAATTATGCAGTGCTGCCAT
AACCATGAGTGATAACACTGCGGCCAACTTACTTCTGACAACGATCGGAGGACCGAAGGAGCTAACCGCT
TTTTTGCACAACATGGGGGATCATGTAACTCGCCTTGATCGTTGGGAACCGGAGCTGAATGAAGCCATAC
CAAACGACGAGCGTGACACCACGATGCCTGTAGCAATGGCAACAACGTTGCGCAAACTATTAACTGGCGA
ACTACTTACTCTAGCTTCCCGGCAACAATTAATAGACTGGATGGAGGCGGATAAAGTTGCAGGACCACTT
CTGCGCTCGGCCCTTCCGGCTGGCTGGTTTATTGCTGATAAATCTGGAGCCGGTGAGCGTGGGTCTCGCG
GTATCATTGCAGCACTGGGGCCAGATGGTAAGCCCTCCCGTATCGTAGTTATCTACACGACGGGGAGTCA
GGCAACTATGGATGAACGAAATAGACAGATCGCTGAGATAGGTGCCTCACTGATTAAGCATTGGTAACTG
TCAGACCAAGTTTACTCATATATACTTTAGATTGATTTAAAACTTCATTTTTAATTTAAAAGGATCTAGG
TGAAGATCCTTTTTGATAATCTCATGACCAAAATCCCTTAACGTGAGTTTTCGTTCCACTGAGCGTCAGA
CCCCGTAGAAAAGATCAAAGGATCTTCTTGAGATCCTTTTTTTCTGCGCGTAATCTGCTGCTTGCAAACA
AAAAAACCACCGCTACCAGCGGTGGTTTGTTTGCCGGATCAAGAGCTACCAACTCTTTTTCCGAAGGTAA
CTGGCTTCAGCAGAGCGCAGATACCAAATACTGTTCTTCTAGTGTAGCCGTAGTTAGGCCACCACTTCAA
GAACTCTGTAGCACCGCCTACATACCTCGCTCTGCTAATCCTGTTACCAGTGGCTGCTGCCAGTGGCGAT
AAGTCGTGTCTTACCGGGTTGGACTCAAGACGATAGTTACCGGATAAGGCGCAGCGGTCGGGCTGAACGG
GGGGTTCGTGCACACAGCCCAGCTTGGAGCGAACGACCTACACCGAACTGAGATACCTACAGCGTGAGCT
ATGAGAAAGCGCCACGCTTCCCGAAGGGAGAAAGGCGGACAGGTATCCGGTAAGCGGCAGGGTCGGAACA
GGAGAGCGCACGAGGGAGCTTCCAGGGGGAAACGCCTGGTATCTTTATAGTCCTGTCGGGTTTCGCCACC
TCTGACTTGAGCGTCGATTTTTGTGATGCTCGTCAGGGGGGCGGAGCCTATGGAAAAACGCCAGCAACGC
GGCCTTTTTACGGTTCCTGGCCTTTTGCTGGCCTTTTGCTCACATGTTCTTTCCTGCGTTATCCCCTGAT
TCTGTGGATAACCGTATTACCGCCTTTGAGTGAGCTGATACCGCTCGCCGCAGCCGAACGACCGAGCGCA
GCGAGTCAGTGAGCGAGGAAGCGGAAGAGCGCCCAATACGCAAACCGCCTCTCCCCGCGCGTTGGCCGAT
TCATTAATGCAGCTGGCACGACAGGTTTCCCGACTGGAAAGCGGGCAGTGAGCGCAACGCAATTAATGTG
AGTTAGCTCACTCATTAGGCACCCCAGGCTTTACACTTTATGCTTCCGGCTCGTATGTTGTGTGGAATTG
TGAGCGGATAACAATTTCACACAGGAAACAGCTATGACCATGATTACGCCAAGCGCGCAATTAACCCTCA
CTAAAGGGAACAAAAGCTGGAGCTGCAAGC
