>Addgene plasmid #142870 | TFORF1850 | depositor partial sequence | sequence record 280748 | Insert
ACCGCCACCATGGATGATCGAGAGGATCTGGTGTACCAGGCGAAGCTGGCCGAGCAGGCTGAGCGATACG
ACGAAATGGTGGAGTCAATGAAGAAAGTAGCAGGGATGGATGTGGAGCTGACAGTTGAAGAAAGAAACCT
CCTATCTGTTGCATATAAGAATGTGATTGGAGCTAGAAGAGCCTCCTGGAGAATAATCAGCAGCATTGAA
CAGAAAGAAGAAAACAAGGGAGGAGAAGACAAGCTAAAAATGATTCGGGAATATCGGCAAATGGTTGAGA
CTGAGCTAAAGTTAATCTGTTGTGACATTCTGGATGTACTGGACAAACACCTCATTCCAGCAGCTAACAC
TGGCGAGTCCAAGGTTTTCTATTATAAAATGAAAGGGGACTACCACAGGTATCTGGCAGAATTTGCCACA
GGAAACGACAGGAAGGAGGCTGCGGAGAACAGCCTAGTGGCTTATAAAGCTGCTAGTGATATTGCAATGA
CAGAACTTCCACCAACGCATCCTATTCGCTTAGGTCTTGCTCTCAATTTTTCCGTATTCTACTACGAAAT
TCTTAATTCCCCTGACCGTGCCTGCAGGTTGGCAAAAGCAGCTTTTGATGATGCAATTGCAGAACTGGAT
ACGCTGAGTGAAGAAAGCTATAAGGACTCTACACTTATCATGCAGTTGTTACGTGATAATCTGACACTAT
GGACTTCAGACATGCAGGGTGACGGTGAAGAGCAGAATAAAGAAGCGCTGCAGGACGTGGAAGACGAAAA
TCAGTAGTAATGAACTAGTCCGTAACTTGAAAGTATTTCGATTTCTTGGCTTTATATATCTTGTGGAAAG
GACGATGTCGGCTCCATGACGTCTTAAAC
