>Addgene plasmid #142870 | TFORF1850 | depositor partial sequence | sequence record 280749 | Barcode
TGTCGGCTCCATGACGTCTTAAAC
